>Addgene plasmid #101200 | pJSC033 - Bacterial expression plasmid for SpCas9, REC2 FRET variant | addgene full sequence | sequence record 194629 | Addgene NGS Result
GGAGCGAACGACCTACACCGAACTGAGATACCTACAGCGTGAGCTATGAGAAAGCGCCACGCTTCCCGAA
GGGAGAAAGGCGGACAGGTATCCGGTAAGCGGCAGGGTCGGAACAGGAGAGCGCACGAGGGAGCTTCCAG
GGGGAAACGCCTGGTATCTTTATAGTCCTGTCGGGTTTCGCCACCTCTGACTTGAGCGTCGATTTTTGTG
ATGCTCGTCAGGGGGGCGGAGCCTATGGAAAAACGCCAGCAACGCGGCCTTTTTACGGTTCCTGGCCTTT
TGCTGGCCTTTTGCTCACATGTTCTTTCCTGCGTTATCCCCTGATTCTGTGGATAACCGTATTACCGCCT
TTGAGTGAGCTGATACCGCTCGCCGCAGCCGAACGACCGAGCGCAGCGAGTCAGTGAGCGAGGAAGCGGA
AGAGCGCCTGATGCGGTATTTTCTCCTTACGCATCTGTGCGGTATTTCACACCGCAATGGTGCACTCTCA
GTACAATCTGCTCTGATGCCGCATAGTTAAGCCAGTATACACTCCGCTATCGCTACGTGACTGGGTCATG
GCTGCGCCCCGACACCCGCCAACACCCGCTGACGCGCCCTGACGGGCTTGTCTGCTCCCGGCATCCGCTT
ACAGACAAGCTGTGACCGTCTCCGGGAGCTGCATGTGTCAGAGGTTTTCACCGTCATCACCGAAACGCGC
GAGGCAGCTGCGGTAAAGCTCATCAGCGTGGTCGTGAAGCGATTCACAGATGTCTGCCTGTTCATCCGCG
TCCAGCTCGTTGAGTTTCTCCAGAAGCGTTAATGTCTGGCTTCTGATAAAGCGGGCCATGTTAAGGGCGG
TTTTTTCCTGTTTGGTCACTGATGCCTCCGTGTAAGGGGGATTTCTGTTCATGGGGGTAATGATACCGAT
GAAACGAGAGAGGATGCTCACGATACGGGTTACTGATGATGAACATGCCCGGTTACTGGAACGTTGTGAG
GGTAAACAACTGGCGGTATGGATGCGGCGGGACCAGAGAAAAATCACTCAGGGTCAATGCCAGCGCTTCG
TTAATACAGATGTAGGTGTTCCACAGGGTAGCCAGCAGCATCCTGCGATGCAGATCCGGAACATAATGGT
GCAGGGCGCTGACTTCCGCGTTTCCAGACTTTACGAAACACGGAAACCGAAGACCATTCATGTTGTTGCT
CAGGTCGCAGACGTTTTGCAGCAGCAGTCGCTTCACGTTCGCTCGCGTATCGGTGATTCATTCTGCTAAC
CAGTAAGGCAACCCCGCCAGCCTAGCCGGGTCCTCAACGACAGGAGCACGATCATGCGCACCCGTGGCCA
GGACCCAACGCTGCCCGAGATGCGCCGCGTGCGGCTGCTGGAGATGGCGGACGCGATGGATATGTTCTGC
CAAGGGTTGGTTTGCGCATTCACAGTTCTCCGCAAGAATTGATTGGCTCCAATTCTTGGAGTGGTGAATC
CGTTAGCGAGGTGCCGCCGGCTTCCATTCAGGTCGAGGTGGCCCGGCTCCATGCACCGCGACGCAACGCG
GGGAGGCAGACAAGGTATAGGGCGGCGCCTACAATCCATGCCAACCCGTTCCATGTGCTCGCCGAGGCGG
CATAAATCGCCGTGACGATCAGCGGTCCAATGATCGAAGTTAGGCTGGTAAGAGCCGCGAGCGATCCTTG
AAGCTGTCCCTGATGGTCGTCATCTACCTGCCTGGACAGCATGGCCTGCAACGCGGGCATCCCGATGCCG
CCGGAAGCGAGAAGAATCATAATGGGGAAGGCCATCCAGCCTCGCGTCGCGAACGCCAGCAAGACGTAGC
CCAGCGCGTCGGCCGCCATGCCGGCGATAATGGCCTGCTTCTCGCCGAAACGTTTGGTGGCGGGACCAGT
GACGAAGGCTTGAGCGAGGGCGTGCAAGATTCCGAATACCGCAAGCGACAGGCCGATCATCGTCGCGCTC
CAGCGAAAGCGGTCCTCGCCGAAAATGACCCAGAGCGCTGCCGGCACCTGTCCTACGAGTTGCATGATAA
AGAAGACAGTCATAAGTGCGGCGACGATAGTCATGCCCCGCGCCCACCGGAAGGAGCTGACTGGGTTGAA
GGCTCTCAAGGGCATCGGTCGACGCTCTCCCTTATGCGACTCCTGCATTAGGAAGCAGCCCAGTAGTAGG
TTGAGGCCGTTGAGCACCGCCGCCGCAAGGAATGGTGCATGCAAGGAGATGGCGCCCAACAGTCCCCCGG
CCACGGGGCCTGCCACCATACCCACGCCGAAACAAGCGCTCATGAGCCCGAAGTGGCGAGCCCGATCTTC
CCCATCGGTGATGTCGGCGATATAGGCGCCAGCAACCGCACCTGTGGCGCCGGTGATGCCGGCCACGATG
CGTCCGGCGTAGAGGATCGAGATCTCGATCCCGCGAAATTAATACGACTCACTATAGGGAGACCACAACG
GTTTCCCTCTAGTGCCGGCTCCGGAGAGCTCTTTAATTAAGCGGCCGCCCTGCAGGACTCGAGTTCTAGA
AATAATTTTGTTTAACTTTAAGAAGGAGATATACATATGAAATCTTCTCACCATCACCATCACCATCACC
ATCACCATGGTTCTTCTATGAAAATCGAAGAAGGTAAACTGGTAATCTGGATTAACGGCGATAAAGGCTA
TAACGGTCTCGCTGAAGTCGGTAAGAAATTCGAGAAAGATACCGGAATTAAAGTCACCGTTGAGCATCCG
GATAAACTGGAAGAGAAATTCCCACAGGTTGCGGCAACTGGCGATGGCCCTGACATTATCTTCTGGGCAC
ACGACCGCTTTGGTGGCTACGCTCAATCTGGCCTGTTGGCTGAAATCACCCCGGACAAAGCGTTCCAGGA
CAAGCTGTATCCGTTTACCTGGGATGCCGTACGTTACAACGGCAAGCTGATTGCTTACCCGATCGCTGTT
GAAGCGTTATCGCTGATTTATAACAAAGATCTGCTGCCGAACCCGCCAAAAACCTGGGAAGAGATCCCGG
CGCTGGATAAAGAACTGAAAGCGAAAGGTAAGAGCGCGCTGATGTTCAACCTGCAAGAACCGTACTTCAC
CTGGCCGCTGATTGCTGCTGACGGGGGTTATGCGTTCAAGTATGAAAACGGCAAGTACGACATTAAAGAC
GTGGGCGTGGATAACGCTGGCGCAAAAGCGGGTCTGACCTTCCTGGTTGACCTGATTAAAAACAAACACA
TGAATGCAGACACCGATTACTCCATCGCAGAAGCTGCCTTTAATAAAGGCGAAACAGCGATGACCATCAA
CGGCCCGTGGGCATGGTCCAACATCGACACCAGCAAAGTGAATTATGGTGTAACGGTACTGCCGACCTTC
AAGGGTCAACCATCCAAACCGTTCGTTGGCGTGCTGAGCGCAGGTATTAACGCCGCCAGTCCGAACAAAG
AGCTGGCAAAAGAGTTCCTCGAAAACTATCTGCTGACTGATGAAGGTCTGGAAGCGGTTAATAAAGACAA
ACCGCTGGGTGCCGTAGCGCTGAAGTCTTACGAGGAAGAGTTGGCGAAAGATCCACGTATTGCCGCCACT
ATGGAAAACGCCCAGAAAGGTGAAATCATGCCGAACATCCCGCAGATGTCCGCTTTCTGGTATGCCGTGC
GTACTGCGGTGATCAACGCCGCCAGCGGTCGTCAGACTGTCGATGAAGCCCTGAAAGACGCGCAGACTAA
TTCGAGCTCGAACAACAACAACAATAACAATAACAACAACCTCGGGATCGAGGAAAACCTGTACTTCCAA
TCCAATGCAATGGATAAGAAATACTCAATAGGCTTAGATATCGGCACAAATAGCGTCGGATGGGCGGTGA
TCACTGATGAATATAAGGTTCCGTCTAAAAAGTTCAAGGTTCTGGGAAATACAGACCGCCACAGTATCAA
AAAAAATCTTATAGGGGCTCTTTTATTTGACAGTGGAGAGACAGCGTGTGCGACTCGTCTCAAACGGACA
GCTCGTAGAAGGTATACACGTCGGAAGAATCGTATTTCTTATCTACAGGAGATTTTTTCAAATGAGATGG
CGAAAGTAGATGATAGTTTCTTTCATCGACTTGAAGAGTCTTTTTTGGTGGAAGAAGACAAGAAGCATGA
ACGTCATCCTATTTTTGGAAATATAGTAGATGAAGTTGCTTATCATGAGAAATATCCAACTATCTATCAT
CTGCGAAAAAAATTGGTAGATTCTACTGATAAAGCGGATTTGCGCTTAATCTATTTGGCCTTAGCGCATA
TGATTAAGTTTCGTGGTCATTTTTTGATTGAGGGAGATTTAAATCCTGATAATAGTGATGTGGACAAACT
ATTTATCCAGTTGGTACAAACCTACAATCAATTATTTGAAGAAAACCCTATTAACGCAAGTGGAGTAGAT
GCTAAAGCGATTCTTTCTGCACGATTGAGTAAATCAAGACGATTAGAAAATCTCATTGCTCAGCTCCCCG
GTGAGAAGAAAAATGGCTTATTTGGGAATCTCATTGCTTTGTCATTGGGTTTGACCCCTAATTTTAAATC
AAATTTTGATTTGGCAGAAGATGCTAAATTACAGCTTTCAAAAGATACTTACGATTGTGATTTAGATAAT
TTATTGGCGCAAATTGGAGATCAATATGCTGATTTGTTTTTGGCAGCTAAGAATTTATCAGATGCTATTT
TACTTTCAGATATCCTAAGAGTAAATACTGAAATAACTAAGGCTCCCCTATCAGCTTCAATGATTAAACG
CTACGATGAACATCATCAAGACTTGACTCTTTTAAAAGCTTTAGTTCGACAACAACTTCCAGAAAAGTAT
AAAGAAATCTTTTTTGATCAATCAAAAAACGGATATGCAGGTTATATTGATGGGGGAGCTAGCCAAGAAG
AATTTTATAAATTTATCAAACCAATTTTAGAAAAAATGGATGGTACTGAGGAATTATTGGTGAAACTAAA
TCGTGAAGATTTGCTGCGCAAGCAACGGACCTTTGACAACGGCTCTATTCCCCATCAAATTCACTTGGGT
GAGCTGCATGCTATTTTGAGAAGACAAGAAGACTTTTATCCATTTTTAAAAGACAATCGTGAGAAGATTG
AAAAAATCTTGACTTTTCGAATTCCTTATTATGTTGGTCCATTGGCGCGTGGCAATAGTCGTTTTGCATG
GATGACTCGGAAGTCTGAAGAAACAATTACCCCATGGAATTTTGAAGAAGTTGTCGATAAAGGTGCTTCA
GCTCAATCATTTATTGAACGCATGACAAACTTTGATAAAAATCTTCCAAATGAAAAAGTACTACCAAAAC
ATAGTTTGCTTTATGAGTATTTTACGGTTTATAACGAATTGACAAAGGTCAAATATGTTACTGAAGGAAT
GCGAAAACCAGCATTTCTTTCAGGTGAACAGAAGAAAGCCATTGTTGATTTACTCTTCAAAACAAATCGA
AAAGTAACCGTTAAGCAATTAAAAGAAGATTATTTCAAAAAAATAGAATCTTTTGATAGTGTTGAAATTT
CAGGAGTTGAAGATAGATTTAATGCTTCATTAGGTACCTACCATGATTTGCTAAAAATTATTAAAGATAA
AGATTTTTTGGATAATGAAGAAAATGAAGATATCTTAGAGGATATTGTTTTAACATTGACCTTATTTGAA
GATAGGGAGATGATTGAGGAAAGACTTAAAACATATGCTCACCTCTTTGATGATAAGGTGATGAAACAGC
TTAAACGTCGCCGTTATACTGGTTGGGGACGTTTGTCTCGAAAATTGATTAATGGTATTAGGGATAAGCA
ATCTGGCAAAACAATATTAGATTTTTTGAAATCAGATGGTTTTGCCAATCGCAATTTTATGCAGCTGATC
CATGATGATAGTTTGACATTTAAAGAAGACATTCAAAAAGCACAAGTGTCTGGACAAGGCGATAGTTTAC
ATGAACATATTGCAAATTTAGCTGGTAGCCCTGCTATTAAAAAAGGTATTTTACAGACTGTAAAAGTTGT
TGATGAATTGGTCAAAGTAATGGGGCGGCATAAGCCAGAAAATATCGTTATTGAAATGGCACGTGAAAAT
CAGACAACTCAAAAGGGCCAGAAAAATTCGCGAGAGCGTATGAAACGAATCGAAGAAGGTATCAAAGAAT
TAGGAAGTCAGATTCTTAAAGAGCATCCTGTTGAAAATACTCAATTGCAAAATGAAAAGCTCTATCTCTA
TTATCTCCAAAATGGAAGAGACATGTATGTGGACCAAGAATTAGATATTAATCGTTTAAGTGATTATGAT
GTCGATCACATTGTTCCACAAAGTTTCCTTAAAGACGATTCAATAGACAATAAGGTCTTAACGCGTTCTG
ATAAAAATCGTGGTAAATCGGATAACGTTCCAAGTGAAGAAGTAGTCAAAAAGATGAAAAACTATTGGAG
ACAACTTCTAAACGCCAAGTTAATCACTCAACGTAAGTTTGATAATTTAACGAAAGCTGAACGTGGAGGT
TTGAGTGAACTTGATAAAGCTGGTTTTATCAAACGCCAATTGGTTGAAACTCGCCAAATCACTAAGCATG
TGGCACAAATTTTGGATAGTCGCATGAATACTAAATACGATGAAAATGATAAACTTATTCGAGAGGTTAA
AGTGATTACCTTAAAATCTAAATTAGTTTCTGACTTCCGAAAAGATTTCCAATTCTATAAAGTACGTGAG
ATTAACAATTACCATCATGCCCATGATGCGTATCTAAATGCCGTCGTTGGAACTGCTTTGATTAAGAAAT
ATCCAAAACTTGAATCGGAGTTTGTCTATGGTGATTATAAAGTTTATGATGTTCGTAAAATGATTGCTAA
GTCTGAGCAAGAAATAGGCAAAGCAACCGCAAAATATTTCTTTTACTCTAATATCATGAACTTCTTCAAA
ACAGAAATTACACTTGCAAATGGAGAGATTCGCAAACGCCCTCTAATCGAAACTAATGGGGAAACTGGAG
AAATTGTCTGGGATAAAGGGCGAGATTTTGCCACAGTGCGCAAAGTATTGTCCATGCCCCAAGTCAATAT
TGTCAAGAAAACAGAAGTACAGACAGGCGGATTCTCCAAGGAGTCAATTTTACCAAAAAGAAATTCGGAC
AAGCTTATTGCTCGTAAAAAAGACTGGGATCCAAAAAAATATGGTGGTTTTGATAGTCCAACGGTAGCTT
ATTCAGTCCTAGTGGTTGCTAAGGTGGAAAAAGGGAAATCGAAGAAGTTAAAATCCGTTAAAGAGTTACT
AGGGATCACAATTATGGAAAGAAGTTCCTTTGAAAAAAATCCGATTGACTTTTTAGAAGCTAAAGGATAT
AAGGAAGTTAAAAAAGACTTAATCATTAAACTACCTAAATATAGTCTTTTTGAGTTAGAAAACGGTCGTA
AACGGATGCTGGCTAGTGCCGGAGAATTACAAAAAGGAAATGAGCTGGCTCTGCCAAGCAAATATGTGAA
TTTTTTATATTTAGCTAGTCATTATGAAAAGTTGAAGGGTAGTCCAGAAGATAACGAACAAAAACAATTG
TTTGTGGAGCAGCATAAGCATTATTTAGATGAGATTATTGAGCAAATCAGTGAATTTTCTAAGCGTGTTA
TTTTAGCAGATGCCAATTTAGATAAAGTTCTTAGTGCATATAACAAACATAGAGACAAACCAATACGTGA
ACAAGCAGAAAATATTATTCATTTATTTACGTTGACGAATCTTGGAGCTCCCGCTGCTTTTAAATATTTT
GATACAACAATTGATCGTAAACGATATACGTCTACAAAAGAAGTTTTAGATGCCACTCTTATCCATCAAT
CCATCACTGGTCTTTATGAAACACGCATTGATTTGAGTCAGCTAGGAGGTGACTAATAACATTGGAAGTG
GATAACGGATCCGCGATCGCGGCGCGCCACCTGGTGGCCGGCCGGTACCACGCGTGCGCGCTGATCCGGC
TGCTAACAAAGCCCGAAAGGAAGCTGAGTTGGCTGCTGCCACCGCTGAGCAATAACTAGCATAACCCCTT
GGGGCCTCTAAACGGGTCTTGAGGGGTTTTTTGCTGAAAGGAGGAACTATATCCGGATATCCACAGGACG
GGTGTGGTCGCCATGATCGCGTAGTCGATAGTGGCTCCAAGTAGCGAAGCGAGCAGGACTGGGCGGCGGC
CAAAGCGGTCGGACAGTGCTCCGAGAACGGGTGCGCATAGAAATTGCATCAACGCATATAGCGCTAGCAG
CACGCCATAGTGACTGGCGATGCTGTCGGAATGGACGATATCCCGCAAGAGGCCCGGCAGTACCGGCATA
ACCAAGCCTATGCCTACAGCATCCAGGGTGACGGTGCCGAGGATGACGATGAGCGCATTGTTAGATTTCA
TACACGGTGCCTGACTGCGTTAGCAATTTAACTGTGATAAACTACCGCATTAAAGCTTATCGATGATAAG
CTGTCAAACATGAGAATTCTTGAAGACGAAAGGGCCTCGTGATACGCCTATTTTTATAGGTTAATGTCAT
GATAATAATGGTTTCTTAGACGTCAGGTGGCACTTTTCGGGGAAATGTGCGCGGAACCCCTATTTGTTTA
TTTTTCTAAATACATTCAAATATGTATCCGCTCATGAGACAATAACCCTGATAAATGCTTCAATAACATT
GAAAAAGGAAGAGTATGAGTATTCAACATTTCCGTGTCGCCCTTATTCCCTTTTTTGCGGCATTTTGCCT
TCCTGTTTTTGCTCACCCAGAAACGCTGGTGAAAGTAAAAGATGCTGAAGATCAGTTGGGTGCACGAGTG
GGTTACATCGAACTGGATCTCAACAGCGGTAAGATCCTTGAGAGTTTTCGCCCCGAAGAACGTTTTCCAA
TGATGAGCACTTTTAAAGTTCTGCTATGTGGCGCGGTATTATCCCGTGTTGACGCCGGGCAAGAGCAACT
CGGTCGCCGCATACACTATTCTCAGAATGACTTGGTTGAGTACTCACCAGTCACAGAAAAGCATCTTACG
GATGGCATGACAGTAAGAGAATTATGCAGTGCTGCCATAACCATGAGTGATAACACTGCGGCCAACTTAC
TTCTGACAACGATCGGAGGACCGAAGGAGCTAACCGCTTTTTTGCACAACATGGGGGATCATGTAACTCG
CCTTGATCGTTGGGAACCGGAGCTGAATGAAGCCATACCAAACGACGAGCGTGACACCACGATGCCTGCA
GCAATGGCAACAACGTTGCGCAAACTATTAACTGGCGAACTACTTACTCTAGCTTCCCGGCAACAATTAA
TAGACTGGATGGAGGCGGATAAAGTTGCAGGACCACTTCTGCGCTCGGCCCTTCCGGCTGGCTGGTTTAT
TGCTGATAAATCTGGAGCCGGTGAGCGTGGGTCTCGCGGTATCATTGCAGCACTGGGGCCAGATGGTAAG
CCCTCCCGTATCGTAGTTATCTACACGACGGGGAGTCAGGCAACTATGGATGAACGAAATAGACAGATCG
CTGAGATAGGTGCCTCACTGATTAAGCATTGGTAACTGTCAGACCAAGTTTACTCATATATACTTTAGAT
TGATTTAAAACTTCATTTTTAATTTAAAAGGATCTAGGTGAAGATCCTTTTTGATAATCTCATGACCAAA
ATCCCTTAACGTGAGTTTTCGTTCCACTGAGCGTCAGACCCCGTAGAAAAGATCAAAGGATCTTCTTGAG
ATCCTTTTTTTCTGCGCGTAATCTGCTGCTTGCAAACAAAAAAACCACCGCTACCAGCGGTGGTTTGTTT
GCCGGATCAAGAGCTACCAACTCTTTTTCCGAAGGTAACTGGCTTCAGCAGAGCGCAGATACCAAATACT
GTCCTTCTAGTGTAGCCGTAGTTAGGCCACCACTTCAAGAACTCTGTAGCACCGCCTACATACCTCGCTC
TGCTAATCCTGTTACCAGTGGCTGCTGCCAGTGGCGATAAGTCGTGTCTTACCGGGTTGGACTCAAGACG
ATAGTTACCGGATAAGGCGCAGCGGTCGGGCTGAACGGGGGGTTCGTGCACACAGCCCAGCTT
Features (pLannotate 1.2.2; 17 found; start..end, strand, type, name):
    427..566     -  misc_feature   bom: basis of mobility region from pBR322
    668..859     -  CDS            rop: Rop protein, which maintains plasmids at low copy number; rop
    876..1256    +  CDS            YPB1_ECOLX: Protein predicted: Swiss-Prot protein existence level 4. From Escherichia coli.
   1498..2398    -  CDS            TcR (fragment): tetracycline efflux protein; tet; confers resistance to tetracycline
   2420..2438    +  promoter       T7 promoter: promoter for bacteriophage T7 RNA polymerase
   2527..2549    +  RBS            RBS: efficient ribosome binding site from bacteriophage T7 gene 10 (Olins and Rangwala, 1989)
   2569..2598    +  CDS            10xHis: 10xHis affinity tag
   2608..3708    +  CDS            MBP: maltose binding protein from E. coli; malE (mutated); This version of the gene does not encode a signal sequence, so MBP will remain in the cytosol.
   3763..3779    +  CDS            TEV site (fragment): tobacco etch virus (TEV) protease recognition and cleavage site
   3790..7894    +  CDS            Cas9 (fragment): Cas9 (Csn1) endonuclease from the Streptococcus pyogenes Type II CRISPR/Cas system generates RNA-guided double strand breaks in DNA
   7979..8028    +  CDS            SET1 (fragment): solubility-enhancement tag derived from T7 phage gene 10B
   8036..8083    +  terminator     T7 terminator: transcription terminator for bacteriophage T7 RNA polymerase
   8109..8401    -  CDS            TcR (fragment): tetracycline efflux protein; tet; confers resistance to tetracycline
   8449..8477    -  promoter       tet promoter: E. coli promoter for tetracycline efflux protein gene
   8590..8694    +  promoter       AmpR promoter: bla
   8695..9555    +  CDS            AmpR: β-lactamase; bla; confers resistance to ampicillin, carbenicillin, and related antibiotics
   9726..241     +  rep_origin     ori (across the origin): high-copy-number ColE1/pMB1/pBR322/pUC origin of replication
