[The description below was written by a language model from this plasmid's Addgene catalogue record and pLannotate feature annotations shown in this document.]
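Description:
pJSC033 is a bacterial expression plasmid of about 10.1 kb, built on the pCT10 backbone, for producing a cysteine-engineered Streptococcus pyogenes Cas9 in E. coli. It replicates from a ColE1/pMB1-family origin and is selected with ampicillin through a bla (AmpR) cassette under its own promoter. The annotation also shows pBR322-derived elements: the bom mobility region, the rop gene, and two separated fragments of the tetracycline resistance gene along with the tet promoter. This arrangement suggests that the expression cassette interrupts TcR, so tetracycline resistance should not be assumed to be functional. The catalogue lists the plasmid as high copy, although rop is normally associated with reduced copy number.

The expression cassette is driven by a T7 promoter with the phage T7 gene 10 ribosome binding site and ends at a T7 terminator, so it requires a host that supplies T7 RNA polymerase. The open reading frame encodes an N-terminal 10xHis tag, a cytosolic maltose binding protein lacking its signal sequence, a TEV protease site, and then Cas9. This layout allows affinity purification with improved solubility, after which the tags can be removed by TEV cleavage. A short annotated match to a T7 gene 10B-derived solubility tag lies downstream of Cas9, just before the terminator, and is probably residual vector sequence.

The Cas9 insert carries C80S and C574S, which replace the two native cysteines, plus E60C and D273C, which introduce two new ones. This design is consistent with site-specific attachment of a donor and acceptor fluorophore pair. As the "REC2 FRET variant" name indicates, the purified protein is intended for FRET measurements reporting on the REC2 domain, in the context of work on Cas9 proofreading and targeting accuracy.
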