Addgene plasmid #101200: pJSC033 - Bacterial expression plasmid for SpCas9, REC2 FRET variant
Purpose: Bacterial expression plasmid for SpCas9, REC2 FRET variant
Depositing lab: Jennifer Doudna & Keith Joung. Depositing organization: University of California, Berkeley. Publication: Enhanced proofreading governs CRISPR-Cas9 targeting accuracy. Chen JS, Dagdas YS, Kleinstiver BP, Welch MM, Sousa AA, Harrington LB, Sternberg SH, Joung JK, Yildiz A, Doudna JA. Nature. 2017 Sep 20. doi: 10.1038/nature24268. PubMed 28931002.
Backbone
  Vector backbone: pCT10
  Backbone manufacturer: Doudna lab
  Vector type: Bacterial Expression
Growth in bacteria
  Bacterial resistance: Ampicillin, 100 μg/mL
  Growth temperature: 37°C
  Growth strain: DH5alpha
  Copy number: High Copy
Gene/Insert
  Gene/Insert name: SpCas9 variant C80S/C574S/E60C/D273C (alt name: Streptococcus pyogenes Cas9)
  Species: Streptococcus pyogenes
  Mutation: C80S, C574S, E60C and D273C
  Promoter: T7
  Tag / fusion protein: 10x His (N terminal on backbone); MBP (N terminal on backbone); TEV site (N terminal on backbone)
  Cloning method: Gibson Cloning
  Sequencing primers: 5′ T7; 3′ T7-term
Terms and licenses: Academic/Nonprofit Terms; Industry Terms: Not Available to Industry
Depositor comments: Please visit https://www.biorxiv.org/content/early/2017/08/12/160036 for bioRxiv preprint.
How to cite: pJSC033 - Bacterial expression plasmid for SpCas9, REC2 FRET variant was a gift from Jennifer Doudna & Keith Joung (Addgene plasmid # 101200 ; http://n2t.net/addgene:101200 ; RRID:Addgene_101200)
